>Addgene plasmid #142843 | TFORF1761 | addgene full sequence | sequence record 396022 | Addgene NGS Result
TTAATGTAGTCTTATGCAATACTCTTGTAGTCTTGCAACATGGTAACGATGAGTTAGCAACATGCCTTAC
AAGGAGAGAAAAAGCACCGTGCATGCCGATTGGTGGAAGTAAGGTGGTACGATCGTGCCTTATTAGGAAG
GCAACAGACGGGTCTGACATGGATTGGACGAACCACTGAATTGCCGCATTGCAGAGATATTGTATTTAAG
TGCCTAGCTCGATACATAAACGGGTCTCTCTGGTTAGACCAGATCTGAGCCTGGGAGCTCTCTGGCTAAC
TAGGGAACCCACTGCTTAAGCCTCAATAAAGCTTGCCTTGAGTGCTTCAAGTAGTGTGTGCCCGTCTGTT
GTGTGACTCTGGTAACTAGAGATCCCTCAGACCCTTTTAGTCAGTGTGGAAAATCTCTAGCAGTGGCGCC
CGAACAGGGACTTGAAAGCGAAAGGGAAACCAGAGGAGCTCTCTCGACGCAGGACTCGGCTTGCTGAAGC
GCGCACGGCAAGAGGCGAGGGGCGGCGACTGGTGAGTACGCCAAAAATTTTGACTAGCGGAGGCTAGAAG
GAGAGAGATGGGTGCGAGAGCGTCAGTATTAAGCGGGGGAGAATTAGATCGCGATGGGAAAAAATTCGGT
TAAGGCCAGGGGGAAAGAAAAAATATAAATTAAAACATATAGTATGGGCAAGCAGGGAGCTAGAACGATT
CGCAGTTAATCCTGGCCTGTTAGAAACATCAGAAGGCTGTAGACAAATACTGGGACAGCTACAACCATCC
CTTCAGACAGGATCAGAAGAACTTAGATCATTATATAATACAGTAGCAACCCTCTATTGTGTGCATCAAA
GGATAGAGATAAAAGACACCAAGGAAGCTTTAGACAAGATAGAGGAAGAGCAAAACAAAAGTAAGACCAC
CGCACAGCAAGCGGCCGCTGATCTTCAGACCTGGAGGAGGAGATATGAGGGACAATTGGAGAAGTGAATT
ATATAAATATAAAGTAGTAAAAATTGAACCATTAGGAGTAGCACCCACCAAGGCAAAGAGAAGAGTGGTG
CAGAGAGAAAAAAGAGCAGTGGGAATAGGAGCTTTGTTCCTTGGGTTCTTGGGAGCAGCAGGAAGCACTA
TGGGCGCAGCGTCAATGACGCTGACGGTACAGGCCAGACAATTATTGTCTGGTATAGTGCAGCAGCAGAA
CAATTTGCTGAGGGCTATTGAGGCGCAACAGCATCTGTTGCAACTCACAGTCTGGGGCATCAAGCAGCTC
CAGGCAAGAATCCTGGCTGTGGAAAGATACCTAAAGGATCAACAGCTCCTGGGGATTTGGGGTTGCTCTG
GAAAACTCATTTGCACCACTGCTGTGCCTTGGAATGCTAGTTGGAGTAATAAATCTCTGGAACAGATTTG
GAATCACACGACCTGGATGGAGTGGGACAGAGAAATTAACAATTACACAAGCTTAATACACTCCTTAATT
GAAGAATCGCAAAACCAGCAAGAAAAGAATGAACAAGAATTATTGGAATTAGATAAATGGGCAAGTTTGT
GGAATTGGTTTAACATAACAAATTGGCTGTGGTATATAAAATTATTCATAATGATAGTAGGAGGCTTGGT
AGGTTTAAGAATAGTTTTTGCTGTACTTTCTATAGTGAATAGAGTTAGGCAGGGATATTCACCATTATCG
TTTCAGACCCACCTCCCAACCCCGAGGGGACCCATGCATTGCATCTCAATTAGTCAGCAACCAGGTGTGG
AAAGTCCCCAGGCTCCCCAGCAGGCAGAAGTATGCAAAGCATGCGTCTCAATTAGTCAGCAACCATAGTC
CCGCCCCTAACTCCGCCCATCCCGCCCCTAACTCCGCCCAGTTCCGCCCATTCTCCGCCCCATGGCTGAC
TAATTTTTTTTATTTATGCAGAGGCCGAGGCCGCCTCGGCCTCTGAGCTATTCCAGAAGTAGTGAGGAGG
CTTTTTTGGAGGCCTAGGCTTTTGCAAAAAGCTTTCTAGAGGTACCACCGGAGCTTACCATGACCGAGTA
CAAGCCCACGGTGCGCCTCGCCACCCGCGACGACGTCCCCAGGGCCGTACGCACCCTCGCCGCCGCGTTC
GCCGACTACCCCGCCACGCGCCACACCGTCGATCCGGACCGCCACATCGAGCGGGTCACCGAGCTGCAAG
AACTCTTCCTCACGCGCGTCGGGCTCGACATCGGCAAGGTGTGGGTCGCGGACGACGGCGCCGCCGTGGC
GGTCTGGACCACGCCGGAGAGCGTCGAAGCGGGGGCGGTGTTCGCCGAGATCGGCCCGCGCATGGCCGAG
TTGAGCGGTTCCCGGCTGGCCGCGCAGCAACAGATGGAAGGCCTCCTGGCGCCGCACCGGCCCAAGGAGC
CCGCGTGGTTCCTGGCCACCGTCGGCGTCTCGCCCGACCACCAGGGCAAGGGTCTGGGCAGCGCCGTCGT
GCTCCCCGGAGTGGAGGCGGCCGAGCGCGCCGGGGTGCCCGCCTTCCTGGAGACCTCCGCGCCCCGCAAC
CTCCCCTTCTACGAGCGGCTCGGCTTCACCGTCACCGCCGACGTCGAGGTGCCCGAAGGACCGCGCACCT
GGTGCATGACCCGCAAGCCCGGTGCCAGTTAACGAATTCTAGATCTTGAGACAAATGGCAGTATTCATCC
ACAATTTTAAAAGAAAAGGGGGGATTGGGGGGTACAGTGCAGGGGAAAGAATAGTAGACATAATAGCAAC
AGACATACAAACTAAAGAATTACAAAAACAAATTACAAAAATTCAAAATTTTCGGGTTTATTACAGGGAC
AGCAGAGATCCACTTTGGCGCCGGCTCGAGGCCTGCAGGTGCAAAGATGGATAAAGTTTTAAACAGAGAG
GAATCTTTGCAGCTAATGGACCTTCTAGGTCTTGAAAGGAGTGGGAATTGGCTCCGGTGCCCGTCAGTGG
GCAGAGCGCACATCGCCCACAGTCCCCGAGAAGTTGGGGGGAGGGGTCGGCAATTGAACCGGTGCCTAGA
GAAGGTGGCGCGGGGTAAACTGGGAAAGTGATGTCGTGTACTGGCTCCGCCTTTTTCCCGAGGGTGGGGG
AGAACCGTATATAAGTGCAGTAGTCGCCGTGAACGTTCTTTTTCGCAACGGGTTTGCCGCCAGAACACAG
GTAAGTGCCGTGTGTGGTTCCCGCGGGCCTGGCCTCTTTACGGGTTATGGCCCTTGCGTGCCTTGAATTA
CTTCCACCTGGCTGCAGTACGTGATTCTTGATCCCGAGCTTCGGGTTGGAAGTGGGTGGGAGAGTTCGAG
GCCTTGCGCTTAAGGAGCCCCTTCGCCTCGTGCTTGAGTTGAGGCCTGGCCTGGGCGCTGGGGCCGCCGC
GTGCGAATCTGGTGGCACCTTCGCGCCTGTCTCGCTGCTTTCGATAAGTCTCTAGCCATTTAAAATTTTT
GATGACCTGCTGCGACGCTTTTTTTCTGGCAAGATAGTCTTGTAAATGCGGGCCAAGATCTGCACACTGG
TATTTCGGTTTTTGGGGCCGCGGGCGGCGACGGGGCCCGTGCGTCCCAGCGCACATGTTCGGCGAGGCGG
GGCCTGCGAGCGCGGCCACCGAGAATCGGACGGGGGTAGTCTCAAGCTGGCCGGCCTGCTCTGGTGCCTG
GCCTCGCGCCGCCGTGTATCGCCCCGCCCTGGGCGGCAAGGCTGGCCCGGTCGGCACCAGTTGCGTGAGC
GGAAAGATGGCCGCTTCCCGGCCCTGCTGCAGGGAGCTCAAAATGGAGGACGCGGCGCTCGGGAGAGCGG
GCGGGTGAGTCACCCACACAAAGGAAAAGGGCCTTTCCGTCCTCAGCCGTCGCTTCATGTGACTCCACGG
AGTACCGGGCGCCGTCCAGGCACCTCGATTAGTTCTCGAGCTTTTGGAGTACGTCGTCTTTAGGTTGGGG
GGAGGGGTTTTATGCGATGGAGTTTCCCCACACTGAGTGGGTGGAGACTGAAGTTAGGCCAGCTTGGCAC
TTGATGTAATTCTCCTTGGAATTTGCCCTTTTTGAGTTTGGATCTTGGTTCATTCTCAAGCCTCAGACAG
TGGTTCAAAGTTTTTTTCTTCCATTTCAGGTGTCGTGAGGCTAGCACCGCCACCATGTCTGCACAGTCAG
TGGAAGAAGATTCAATACTTATCATCCCAACTCCAGATGAAGAGGAAAAAATTCTGAGAGTGAAGTTGGA
GGAGGATCCTGATGGCGAAGAGGGATCAAGTATCCCCTGGAACCATCTCCCAGACCCAGAGATTTTCCGA
CAGCGATTCAGGCAGTTTGGATACCAGGATTCACCTGGGCCCCGTGAGGCTGTGAGCCAGCTCCGAGAAC
TTTGCCGTCTGTGGCTCAGGCCAGAGACGCACACAAAAGAACAAATCTTGGAGCTGGTAGTGCTGGAGCA
GTTTGTTGCCATCCTACCCAAAGAGCTACAGACTTGGGTTCGAGATCATCATCCAGAGAATGGAGAGGAG
GCAGTGACAGTGCTGGAGGATTTGGAGAGTGAACTTGATGACCCTGGACAACCGGTTTCTCTCCGTCGAC
GAAAACGGGAAGTACTAGTAGAAGACATGGTATCTCAAGAAGAAGCTCAGGGATTACCAAGTTCTGAGCT
TGATGCTGTGGAGAACCAGCTCAAGTGGGCATCCTGGGAGCTCCATTCCCTAAGGCACTGTGATGATGAT
GGTAGGACTGAAAATGGAGCACTAGCTCCAAAGCAGGAGCTTCCTTCAGCATTAGAATCCCATGAAGTTC
CTGGCACTCTCAATATGGGTGTTCCTCAAATTTTTAAATATGGAGAAACCTGTTTCCCCAAGGGCAGGTT
TGAAAGAAAGAGAAATCCCTCTCGAAAGAAACAACATATATGTGATGAATGTGGAAAACACTTCAGTCAG
GGCTCAGCCCTTATTCTTCATCAAAGAATTCACAGTGGGGAGAAACCTTATGGATGTGTTGAGTGTGGGA
AAGCATTCAGCCGAAGTTCCATTCTTGTGCAACACCAGAGAGTCCACACTGGAGAAAAACCTTACAAATG
TCTTGAATGTGGGAAAGCCTTTAGCCAGAATTCGGGGCTTATTAATCATCAGAGAATCCATACTGGGGAG
AAACCTTATGAATGCGTTCAGTGTGGGAAATCGTATAGTCAAAGCTCAAATCTTTTTAGACATCAGAGAA
GACACAATGCAGAAAAACTTCTGAATGTTGTGAAAGTTTAGTAATGAACTAGTCCGTAACTTGAAAGTAT
TTCGATTTCTTGGCTTTATATATCTTGTGGAAAGGACGACGTGGGTCCCTTAACGTGCAGGTTACGCGTT
AAGTCGACAATCAACCTCTGGATTACAAAATTTGTGAAAGATTGACTGGTATTCTTAACTATGTTGCTCC
TTTTACGCTATGTGGATACGCTGCTTTAATGCCTTTGTATCATGCTATTGCTTCCCGTATGGCTTTCATT
TTCTCCTCCTTGTATAAATCCTGGTTGCTGTCTCTTTATGAGGAGTTGTGGCCCGTTGTCAGGCAACGTG
GCGTGGTGTGCACTGTGTTTGCTGACGCAACCCCCACTGGTTGGGGCATTGCCACCACCTGTCAGCTCCT
TTCCGGGACTTTCGCTTTCCCCCTCCCTATTGCCACGGCGGAACTCATCGCCGCCTGCCTTGCCCGCTGC
TGGACAGGGGCTCGGCTGTTGGGCACTGACAATTCCGTGGTGTTGTCGGGGAAATCATCGTCCTTTCCTT
GGCTGCTCGCCTGTGTTGCCACCTGGATTCTGCGCGGGACGTCCTTCTGCTACGTCCCTTCGGCCCTCAA
TCCAGCGGACCTTCCTTCCCGCGGCCTGCTGCCGGCTCTGCGGCCTCTTCCGCGTCTTCGCCTTCGCCCT
CAGACGAGTCGGATCTCCCTTTGGGCCGCCTCCCCGCGTCGACTTTAAGACCAATGACTTACAAGGCAGC
TGTAGATCTTAGCCACTTTTTAAAAGAAAAGGGGGGACTGGAAGGGCTAATTCACTCCCAACGAAGACAA
GATCTGCTTTTTGCTTGTACTGGGTCTCTCTGGTTAGACCAGATCTGAGCCTGGGAGCTCTCTGGCTAAC
TAGGGAACCCACTGCTTAAGCCTCAATAAAGCTTGCCTTGAGTGCTTCAAGTAGTGTGTGCCCGTCTGTT
GTGTGACTCTGGTAACTAGAGATCCCTCAGACCCTTTTAGTCAGTGTGGAAAATCTCTAGCAGTACGTAT
AGTAGTTCATGTCATCTTATTATTCAGTATTTATAACTTGCAAAGAAATGAATATCAGAGAGTGAGAGGA
ACTTGTTTATTGCAGCTTATAATGGTTACAAATAAAGCAATAGCATCACAAATTTCACAAATAAAGCATT
TTTTTCACTGCATTCTAGTTGTGGTTTGTCCAAACTCATCAATGTATCTTATCATGTCTGGCTCTAGCTA
TCCCGCCCCTAACTCCGCCCATCCCGCCCCTAACTCCGCCCAGTTCCGCCCATTCTCCGCCCCATGGCTG
ACTAATTTTTTTTATTTATGCAGAGGCCGAGGCCGCCTCGGCCTCTGAGCTATTCCAGAAGTAGTGAGGA
GGCTTTTTTGGAGGCCTAGGGACGTACCCAATTCGCCCTATAGTGAGTCGTATTACGCGCGCTCACTGGC
CGTCGTTTTACAACGTCGTGACTGGGAAAACCCTGGCGTTACCCAACTTAATCGCCTTGCAGCACATCCC
CCTTTCGCCAGCTGGCGTAATAGCGAAGAGGCCCGCACCGATCGCCCTTCCCAACAGTTGCGCAGCCTGA
ATGGCGAATGGG
[124 nt withheld, positions 6803-6926]
C
[91 nt withheld, positions 6928-7018]
A
[49 nt withheld, positions 7020-7068]
CCTTTGACGTTGGAGTCCACGTTCTTT
[37 nt withheld, positions 7096-7132]
ACCCTATCTCGGTCTATTCTTTTGATTTATAAGGGATTTTGCCGATTTCGGCCTATTGGTTAAAAAATGA
GCTGATTTAACAAAAATTTAACGCGAATTTTAACAAAATATTAACGCTTACAATTTAGGTGGCACTTTTC
GGGGAAATGTGCGCGGAACCCCTATTTGTTTATTTTTCTAAATACATTCAAATATGTATCCGCTCATGAG
ACAATAACCCTGATAAATGCTTCAATAATATTGAAAAAGGAAGAGTATGAGTATTCAACATTTCCGTGTC
GCCCTTATTCCCTTTTTTGCGGCATTTTGCCTTCCTGTTTTTGCTCACCCAGAAACGCTGGTGAAAGTAA
AAGATGCTGAAGATCAGTTGGGTGCACGAGTGGGTTACATCGAACTGGATCTCAACAGCGGTAAGATCCT
TGAGAGTTTTCGCCCCGAAGAACGTTTTCCAATGATGAGCACTTTTAAAGTTCTGCTATGTGGCGCGGTA
TTATCCCGTATTGACGCCGGGCAAGAGCAACTCGGTCGCCGCATACACTATTCTCAGAATGACTTGGTTG
AGTACTCACCAGTCACAGAAAAGCATCTTACGGATGGCATGACAGTAAGAGAATTATGCAGTGCTGCCAT
AACCATGAGTGATAACACTGCGGCCAACTTACTTCTGACAACGATCGGAGGACCGAAGGAGCTAACCGCT
TTTTTGCACAACATGGGGGATCATGTAACTCGCCTTGATCGTTGGGAACCGGAGCTGAATGAAGCCATAC
CAAACGACGAGCGTGACACCACGATGCCTGTAGCAATGGCAACAACGTTGCGCAAACTATTAACTGGCGA
ACTACTTACTCTAGCTTCCCGGCAACAATTAATAGACTGGATGGAGGCGGATAAAGTTGCAGGACCACTT
CTGCGCTCGGCCCTTCCGGCTGGCTGGTTTATTGCTGATAAATCTGGAGCCGGTGAGCGTGGGTCTCGCG
GTATCATTGCAGCACTGGGGCCAGATGGTAAGCCCTCCCGTATCGTAGTTATCTACACGACGGGGAGTCA
GGCAACTATGGATGAACGAAATAGACAGATCGCTGAGATAGGTGCCTCACTGATTAAGCATTGGTAACTG
TCAGACCAAGTTTACTCATATATACTTTAGATTGATTTAAAACTTCATTTTTAATTTAAAAGGATCTAGG
TGAAGATCCTTTTTGATAATCTCATGACCAAAATCCCTTAACGTGAGTTTTCGTTCCACTGAGCGTCAGA
CCCCGTAGAAAAGATCAAAGGATCTTCTTGAGATCCTTTTTTTCTGCGCGTAATCTGCTGCTTGCAAACA
AAAAAACCACCGCTACCAGCGGTGGTTTGTTTGCCGGATCAAGAGCTACCAACTCTTTTTCCGAAGGTAA
CTGGCTTCAGCAGAGCGCAGATACCAAATACTGTTCTTCTAGTGTAGCCGTAGTTAGGCCACCACTTCAA
GAACTCTGTAGCACCGCCTACATACCTCGCTCTGCTAATCCTGTTACCAGTGGCTGCTGCCAGTGGCGAT
AAGTCGTGTCTTACCGGGTTGGACTCAAGACGATAGTTACCGGATAAGGCGCAGCGGTCGGGCTGAACGG
GGGGTTCGTGCACACAGCCCAGCTTGGAGCGAACGACCTACACCGAACTGAGATACCTACAGCGTGAGCT
ATGAGAAAGCGCCACGCTTCCCGAAGGGAGAAAGGCGGACAGGTATCCGGTAAGCGGCAGGGTCGGAACA
GGAGAGCGCACGAGGGAGCTTCCAGGGGGAAACGCCTGGTATCTTTATAGTCCTGTCGGGTTTCGCCACC
TCTGACTTGAGCGTCGATTTTTGTGATGCTCGTCAGGGGGGCGGAGCCTATGGAAAAACGCCAGCAACGC
GGCCTTTTTACGGTTCCTGGCCTTTTGCTGGCCTTTTGCTCACATGTTCTTTCCTGCGTTATCCCCTGAT
TCTGTGGATAACCGTATTACCGCCTTTGAGTGAGCTGATACCGCTCGCCGCAGCCGAACGACCGAGCGCA
GCGAGTCAGTGAGCGAGGAAGCGGAAGAGCGCCCAATACGCAAACCGCCTCTCCCCGCGCGTTGGCCGAT
TCATTAATGCAGCTGGCACGACAGGTTTCCCGACTGGAAAGCGGGCAGTGAGCGCAACGCAATTAATGTG
AGTTAGCTCACTCATTAGGCACCCCAGGCTTTACACTTTATGCTTCCGGCTCGTATGTTGTGTGGAATTG
TGAGCGGATAACAATTTCACACAGGAAACAGCTATGACCATGATTACGCCAAGCGCGCAATTAACCCTCA
CTAAAGGGAACAAAAGCTGGAGCTGCAAGC
Features (pLannotate 1.2.2; 31 found; start..end, strand, type, name):
      5..231     +  promoter       RSV promoter: Rous sarcoma virus enhancer/promoter
    232..412     +  LTR            5' LTR (truncated): truncated 5' long terminal repeat (LTR) from HIV-1
    459..584     +  misc_feature   HIV-1 Ψ: packaging signal of human immunodeficiency virus type 1
    568..931     +  CDS            HIV-1 gag (fragment): gag protein from human immunodeficiency virus 1; gag
   1077..1310    +  misc_feature   RRE: The Rev response element (RRE) of HIV-1 allows for Rev-dependent mRNA export from the nucleus to the cytoplasm.
   1687..1713    +  CDS            Rev (fragment): human immunodeficiency virus 1 (HIV-1) Rev protein; rev; enhances nuclear export of unspliced and incompletely spliced viral mRNAs
   1720..1743    +  promoter       SV40 promoter (fragment): SV40 early promoter
   1744..1815    +  promoter       SV40 promoter (fragment): SV40 enhancer and early promoter
   1839..1974    +  rep_origin     SV40 ori: SV40 origin of replication
   2020..2616    +  CDS            PuroR (fragment): puromycin N-acetyltransferase; pac from Streptomyces; confers resistance to puromycin
   2665..2782    +  misc_feature   cPPT/CTS: central polypurine tract and central termination sequence of HIV-1
   2847..2913    +  CDS            small t antigen (fragment): SV40 (simian virus 40) small t antigen
   2920..4098    +  promoter       EF-1α promoter: strong constitutive promoter for human elongation factor EF-1α
   4115..4954    +  CDS            ZNF24 (fragment): ZNF24_HUMAN - Also known as KOX17, ZNF191, ZSCAN3. Experimental evidence at protein level: Swiss-Prot protein existence level 1. Transcription factor required for myelination of differentiated oligodendrocytes. Required for the conversion of oligodendrocytes from the premyelinating to the myelinating state. In the developing central nervous system (CNS), involved in the maintenance in the progenitor stage by promoting the cell cycle. Specifically binds to the 5'-TCAT-3' DNA sequence (By similarity). Has transcription repressor activity in vitro. From Homo sapiens (Human).
   5234..5287    +  promoter       U6 promoter (fragment): RNA polymerase III promoter for human U6 snRNA
   5329..5917    +  misc_feature   WPRE: woodchuck hepatitis virus posttranscriptional regulatory element
   5968..5987    +  misc_feature   cPPT/CTS (fragment): central polypurine tract and central termination sequence of HIV-1
   5989..6222    +  LTR            3' LTR (ΔU3): self-inactivating 3' long terminal repeat (LTR) from HIV-1
   6300..6421    +  polyA_signal   SV40 poly(A) signal: SV40 polyadenylation signal
   6461..6596    +  rep_origin     SV40 ori: SV40 origin of replication
   6617..6635    -  promoter       T7 promoter: promoter for bacteriophage T7 RNA polymerase
   6643..6798    +  CDS            lacZα (fragment): LacZα fragment of β-galactosidase; lacZ fragment
   6803..7231    +  rep_origin     f1 ori (sequence partly withheld): f1 bacteriophage origin of replication; arrow indicates direction of (+) strand synthesis
   7284..7388    +  promoter       AmpR promoter: bla
   7389..8249    +  CDS            AmpR: β-lactamase; bla; confers resistance to ampicillin, carbenicillin, and related antibiotics
   8420..9008    +  rep_origin     ori: high-copy-number ColE1/pMB1/pBR322/pUC origin of replication
   9191..9283    +  CDS            lacI (fragment): lac repressor; lacI; The lac repressor binds to the lac operator to inhibit transcription in E. coli. This inhibition can be relieved by adding lactose or isopropyl-β-D-thiogalactopyranoside (IPTG).
   9296..9317    +  protein_bind   CAP binding site: CAP binding activates transcription in the presence of cAMP. E. coli catabolite activator protein
   9332..9362    +  promoter       lac promoter: promoter for the E. coli lac operon
   9370..9386    +  protein_bind   lac operator: The lac repressor binds to the lac operator to inhibit transcription in E. coli. This inhibition can be relieved by adding lactose or isopropyl-β-D-thiogalactopyranoside (IPTG). lac repressor encoded by lacI
   9431..9449    +  promoter       T3 promoter: promoter for bacteriophage T3 RNA polymerase
