[The description below was written by a language model from this plasmid's Addgene catalogue record and pLannotate feature annotations shown in this document.]
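Description:
TFORF1761 is a lentiviral mammalian expression plasmid built on the pLX_TRC317 backbone. It belongs to a barcoded collection of transcription factor open reading frames and carries human ZNF24 (also known as KOX17, ZNF191 or ZSCAN3). In bacteria it is maintained through a high-copy ColE1/pUC-type origin and selected with ampicillin via the β-lactamase gene. An f1 origin and remnants of a lac/lacZα cloning region are also present in the plasmid backbone. The sequenced record is 9,472 nt, consistent with the stated backbone and insert sizes.

The viral portion has a third-generation, self-inactivating layout. An RSV promoter drives a truncated HIV-1 5' LTR, followed by the Ψ packaging signal, a gag fragment, the Rev response element and a cPPT/CTS. A ΔU3 3' LTR and an SV40 polyadenylation signal close the transfer cassette.

Within the provirus, an SV40 early promoter/origin region sits upstream of the puromycin N-acetyltransferase gene, which allows selection of transduced cells. The EF-1α promoter drives the ZNF24 ORF, and a WPRE downstream enhances transcript expression. The annotation tool matched only part of the insert region to ZNF24, marking it as a fragment shorter than the recorded 1,208 bp insert. The 24-bp barcode named in the catalogue entry is not annotated as a feature, so its position cannot be given from the table.

The ORF was made synthetically, and the depositor warns that the plasmid can recombine during propagation. The construct is intended for ZNF24 overexpression, alone or in pooled screens where the barcode identifies which factor each cell received, as in directed differentiation studies.
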