Addgene plasmid #142843: TFORF1761
Purpose: Lentiviral vector for overexpressing transcription factor ORFs with unique 24-bp barcodes. Barcodes facilitate identification of transcription factors in pooled screens.
Depositing lab: Feng Zhang. Depositing organization: Broad Institute. Publication: A transcription factor atlas of directed differentiation. Joung J, Ma S, Tay T, Geiger-Schuller KR, Kirchgatterer PC, Verdine VK, Guo B, Arias-Garcia MA, Allen WE, Singh A, Kuksenko O, Abudayyeh OO, Gootenberg JS, Fu Z, Macrae RK, Buenrostro JD, Regev A, Zhang F. Cell. 2023 Jan 5;186(1):209-229.e26. doi: 10.1016/j.cell.2022.11.026. PubMed 36608654.
Backbone
  Vector backbone: pLX_TRC317
  Backbone manufacturer: Broad Institute Genetic Perturbation Platform
  Backbone size w/o insert (bp): 8264
  Vector type: Mammalian Expression, Lentiviral
  Selectable markers: Puromycin
Growth in bacteria
  Bacterial resistance: Ampicillin, 100 μg/mL
  Growth temperature: 37°C
  Growth strain: NEB Stable
  Copy number: High Copy
Gene/Insert
  Gene/Insert name: ZNF24
  Species: H. sapiens (human)
  Insert size (bp): 1208
  Entrez Gene: ZNF24 (a.k.a. KOX17, RSG-A, ZNF191, ZSCAN3, Zfp191)
  Promoter: EF1a
  Cloning method: Unknown
  Sequencing primers: 5′ GGGTGGAGACTGAAGTTAGGCCAG; 3′ CACATAGCGTAAAAGGAGCAACATAG
Terms and licenses: Academic/Nonprofit Terms; Industry Terms: Not Available to Industry
Depositor comments: NM_006965,XM_005258341,ENST00000261332,ENST00000399061 . The transcription factor ORF portion of this plasmid was synthesized by Genewiz. Please test multiple small colonies in case of plasmid recombination. To make this collection available in a timely manner, a portion of this collection was not fully sequenced by Addgene. If an Addgene verified full plasmid sequence is not available, please contact us prior to placing an order to request the full sequence.
How to cite: TFORF1761 was a gift from Feng Zhang (Addgene plasmid # 142843 ; http://n2t.net/addgene:142843 ; RRID:Addgene_142843)
