>Addgene plasmid #142843 | TFORF1761 | depositor partial sequence | sequence record 280667 | Insert
ACCGCCACCATGTCTGCACAGTCAGTGGAAGAAGATTCAATACTTATCATCCCAACTCCAGATGAAGAGG
AAAAAATTCTGAGAGTGAAGTTGGAGGAGGATCCTGATGGCGAAGAGGGATCAAGTATCCCCTGGAACCA
TCTCCCAGACCCAGAGATTTTCCGACAGCGATTCAGGCAGTTTGGATACCAGGATTCACCTGGGCCCCGT
GAGGCTGTGAGCCAGCTCCGAGAACTTTGCCGTCTGTGGCTCAGGCCAGAGACGCACACAAAAGAACAAA
TCTTGGAGCTGGTAGTGCTGGAGCAGTTTGTTGCCATCCTACCCAAAGAGCTACAGACTTGGGTTCGAGA
TCATCATCCAGAGAATGGAGAGGAGGCAGTGACAGTGCTGGAGGATTTGGAGAGTGAACTTGATGACCCT
GGACAACCGGTTTCTCTCCGTCGACGAAAACGGGAAGTACTAGTAGAAGACATGGTATCTCAAGAAGAAG
CTCAGGGATTACCAAGTTCTGAGCTTGATGCTGTGGAGAACCAGCTCAAGTGGGCATCCTGGGAGCTCCA
TTCCCTAAGGCACTGTGATGATGATGGTAGGACTGAAAATGGAGCACTAGCTCCAAAGCAGGAGCTTCCT
TCAGCATTAGAATCCCATGAAGTTCCTGGCACTCTCAATATGGGTGTTCCTCAAATTTTTAAATATGGAG
AAACCTGTTTCCCCAAGGGCAGGTTTGAAAGAAAGAGAAATCCCTCTCGAAAGAAACAACATATATGTGA
TGAATGTGGAAAACACTTCAGTCAGGGCTCAGCCCTTATTCTTCATCAAAGAATTCACAGTGGGGAGAAA
CCTTATGGATGTGTTGAGTGTGGGAAAGCATTCAGCCGAAGTTCCATTCTTGTGCAACACCAGAGAGTCC
ACACTGGAGAAAAACCTTACAAATGTCTTGAATGTGGGAAAGCCTTTAGCCAGAATTCGGGGCTTATTAA
TCATCAGAGAATCCATACTGGGGAGAAACCTTATGAATGCGTTCAGTGTGGGAAATCGTATAGTCAAAGC
TCAAATCTTTTTAGACATCAGAGAAGACACAATGCAGAAAAACTTCTGAATGTTGTGAAAGTTTAGTAAT
GAACTAGTCCGTAACTTGAAAGTATTTCGATTTCTTGGCTTTATATATCTTGTGGAAAGGACGACGTGGG
TCCCTTAACGTGCAGGTT
