>Addgene plasmid #142843 | TFORF1761 | depositor partial sequence | sequence record 280668 | Barcode
CGTGGGTCCCTTAACGTGCAGGTT
